Addgene plasmid #70718: pET21a(+)-Histag-Citrine (525)
Purpose: Expression vector for Citrine purification
Depositing lab: Richard Murray. Depositing organization: California Institute of Technology. Publication: Rapid cell-free forward engineering of novel genetic ring oscillators. Niederholtmeyer H, Sun ZZ, Hori Y, Yeung E, Verpoorte A, Murray RM, Maerkl SJ. Elife. 2015 Oct 2;4. doi: 10.7554/eLife.09771. PubMed 26430766.
Backbone
  Vector backbone: pET21a(+)
Growth in bacteria
  Bacterial resistance: Ampicillin, 100 μg/mL
  Growth temperature: 37°C
  Growth strain: DH5alpha
  Copy number: High Copy
Gene/Insert
  Gene/Insert name: Citrine
Terms and licenses: Academic/Nonprofit Terms; Industry Terms: Not Available to Industry
How to cite: pET21a(+)-Histag-Citrine (525) was a gift from Richard Murray (Addgene plasmid # 70718 ; http://n2t.net/addgene:70718 ; RRID:Addgene_70718)
