[The description below was written by a language model from this plasmid's Addgene catalogue record and pLannotate feature annotations shown in this document.]
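Description:
pET21a(+)-Histag-Citrine (525) is a 6,148 bp bacterial expression plasmid built on the pET21a(+) backbone and intended for producing and purifying the yellow fluorescent protein Citrine. It is propagated in E. coli under ampicillin selection (β-lactamase driven by its own bla promoter) and replicates from a ColE1/pMB1-type origin. The catalogue lists it as high copy, although the annotation also shows the pBR322-derived rop gene and bom region, which normally moderate copy number. An f1 origin is present for single-stranded DNA production. Short tetracycline-resistance fragments and a predicted E. coli open reading frame are non-functional remnants of the pBR322 lineage.

The expression cassette follows the standard pET design: a T7 promoter immediately followed by a lac operator, the strong T7 gene 10 ribosome binding site, the coding region, and a T7 terminator. A plasmid-borne lacI gene with its own promoter supplies lac repressor, so transcription is held off until IPTG or lactose is added, and expression requires a host that provides T7 RNA polymerase. The coding region begins with an N-terminal His tag followed by an Aequorea victoria GFP-derived fluorescent protein, which the annotation software labels "10B" but which corresponds to the Citrine insert named in the record. A second His-tag sequence, the one native to the pET21 backbone, lies downstream of the fluorescent protein. The table alone does not show whether it is translated in frame or lies after a stop codon. The His tag allows metal-affinity purification. The associated work concerns cell-free engineering of genetic ring oscillators, where purified Citrine might plausibly serve as a fluorescence standard, though the record states only that the plasmid is for Citrine purification.
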