Features (pLannotate 1.2.2; 20 found; start..end, strand, type, name):
      1..19      +  promoter       T7 promoter: promoter for bacteriophage T7 RNA polymerase
     20..44      +  protein_bind   lac operator: The lac repressor binds to the lac operator to inhibit transcription in E. coli. This inhibition can be relieved by adding lactose or isopropyl-β-D-thiogalactopyranoside (IPTG). lac repressor encoded by lacI
     59..81      +  RBS            RBS: efficient ribosome binding site from bacteriophage T7 gene 10 (Olins and Rangwala, 1989)
    101..118     +  CDS            7xHis (fragment): 6xHis affinity tag
    125..838     +  CDS            10B: 10B is a fluorescent protein published in 1996, derived from Aequorea victoria.
    876..893     +  CDS            9xHis (fragment): 9xHis affinity tag
    903..952     +  CDS            SET1 (fragment): solubility-enhancement tag derived from T7 phage gene 10B
    960..1007    +  terminator     T7 terminator: transcription terminator for bacteriophage T7 RNA polymerase
   1044..1499    +  rep_origin     f1 ori (sequence partly withheld): f1 bacteriophage origin of replication; arrow indicates direction of (+) strand synthesis
   1526..1630    +  promoter       AmpR promoter: bla
   1631..2491    +  CDS            AmpR: β-lactamase; bla; confers resistance to ampicillin, carbenicillin, and related antibiotics
   2662..3250    +  rep_origin     ori: high-copy-number ColE1/pMB1/pBR322/pUC origin of replication
   3436..3578    -  misc_feature   bom: basis of mobility region from pBR322
   3680..3871    -  CDS            rop: Rop protein, which maintains plasmids at low copy number; rop
   3888..4268    +  CDS            YPB1_ECOLX: Protein predicted: Swiss-Prot protein existence level 4. From Escherichia coli.
   4340..4631    -  CDS            TcR (fragment): tetracycline efflux protein; tet; confers resistance to tetracycline
   4646..4667    -  protein_bind   CAP binding site: CAP binding activates transcription in the presence of cAMP. E. coli catabolite activator protein
   4680..5762    -  CDS            lacI: lac repressor; lacI; The lac repressor binds to the lac operator to inhibit transcription in E. coli. This inhibition can be relieved by adding lactose or isopropyl-β-D-thiogalactopyranoside (IPTG).
   5763..5840    -  promoter       lacI promoter: lacI
   5848..6127    -  CDS            TcR (fragment): tetracycline efflux protein; tet; confers resistance to tetracycline
>Addgene plasmid #70718 | pET21a(+)-Histag-Citrine (525) | depositor full sequence | sequence record 126609 | pET21a(+)-Histag-Citrine (525) sequence 6148 bps
TAATACGACTCACTATAGGGGAATTGTGAGCGGATAACAATTCCCCTCTAGAAATAATTTTGTTTAACTT
TAAGAAGGAGATATACATATGAGAGGATCGCATCACCATCACCATCACGGATCCATGTCTAAAGGTGAAG
AATTATTCACTGGTGTTGTCCCAATTTTGGTTGAATTAGATGGTGATGTTAATGGTCACAAATTTTCTGT
CTCCGGTGAAGGTGAAGGTGATGCTACTTACGGTAAATTGACCTTAAAATTTATTTGTACTACTGGTAAA
TTGCCAGTTCCATGGCCAACCTTAGTCACTACTTTAGGTTATGGTTTGATGTGTTTTGCTAGATACCCAG
ATCATATGAAACAACATGACTTTTTCAAGTCTGCCATGCCAGAAGGTTATGTTCAAGAAAGAACTATTTT
TTTCAAAGATGACGGTAACTACAAGACCAGAGCTGAAGTCAAGTTTGAAGGTGATACCTTAGTTAATAGA
ATCGAATTAAAAGGTATTGATTTTAAAGAAGATGGTAACATTTTAGGTCACAAATTGGAATACAACTATA
ACTCTCACAATGTTTACATCATGGCTGACAAACAAAAGAATGGTATCAAAGTTAACTTCAAAATTAGACA
CAACATTGAAGATGGTTCTGTTCAATTAGCTGACCATTATCAACAAAATACTCCAATTGGTGATGGTCCA
GTCTTGTTACCAGACAACCATTACTTATCCTATCAATCTAGATTATCCAAAGATCCAAACGAAAAGAGAG
ATCACATGGTCTTGTTAGAATTTGTTACTGCTGCTGGTATTACCCATGGTATGGATGAATTGTACAAATG
AGAGCTCCGTCGACAAGCTTGCGGCCGCACTCGAGCACCACCACCACCACCACTGAGATCCGGCTGCTAA
CAAAGCCCGAAAGGAAGCTGAGTTGGCTGCTGCCACCGCTGAGCAATAACTAGCATAACCCCTTGGGGCC
TCTAAACGGGTCTTGAGGGGTTTTTTGCTGAAAGGAGGAACTATATCCGGATTGGCGAATGGG
[124 nt withheld, positions 1044-1167]
C
[91 nt withheld, positions 1169-1259]
A
[49 nt withheld, positions 1261-1309]
CCTTTGACGTTGGAGTCCACGTTCTTT
[37 nt withheld, positions 1337-1373]
ACCCTATCTCGGTCTATTCTTTTGATTTATAAGGGATTTTGCCGATTTCGGCCTATTGGTTAAAAAATGA
GCTGATTTAACAAAAATTTAACGCGAATTTTAACAAAATATTAACGTTTACAATTTCAGGTGGCACTTTT
CGGGGAAATGTGCGCGGAACCCCTATTTGTTTATTTTTCTAAATACATTCAAATATGTATCCGCTCATGA
GACAATAACCCTGATAAATGCTTCAATAATATTGAAAAAGGAAGAGTATGAGTATTCAACATTTCCGTGT
CGCCCTTATTCCCTTTTTTGCGGCATTTTGCCTTCCTGTTTTTGCTCACCCAGAAACGCTGGTGAAAGTA
AAAGATGCTGAAGATCAGTTGGGTGCACGAGTGGGTTACATCGAACTGGATCTCAACAGCGGTAAGATCC
TTGAGAGTTTTCGCCCCGAAGAACGTTTTCCAATGATGAGCACTTTTAAAGTTCTGCTATGTGGCGCGGT
ATTATCCCGTATTGACGCCGGGCAAGAGCAACTCGGTCGCCGCATACACTATTCTCAGAATGACTTGGTT
GAGTACTCACCAGTCACAGAAAAGCATCTTACGGATGGCATGACAGTAAGAGAATTATGCAGTGCTGCCA
TAACCATGAGTGATAACACTGCGGCCAACTTACTTCTGACAACGATCGGAGGACCGAAGGAGCTAACCGC
TTTTTTGCACAACATGGGGGATCATGTAACTCGCCTTGATCGTTGGGAACCGGAGCTGAATGAAGCCATA
CCAAACGACGAGCGTGACACCACGATGCCTGCAGCAATGGCAACAACGTTGCGCAAACTATTAACTGGCG
AACTACTTACTCTAGCTTCCCGGCAACAATTAATAGACTGGATGGAGGCGGATAAAGTTGCAGGACCACT
TCTGCGCTCGGCCCTTCCGGCTGGCTGGTTTATTGCTGATAAATCTGGAGCCGGTGAGCGTGGGTCTCGC
GGTATCATTGCAGCACTGGGGCCAGATGGTAAGCCCTCCCGTATCGTAGTTATCTACACGACGGGGAGTC
AGGCAACTATGGATGAACGAAATAGACAGATCGCTGAGATAGGTGCCTCACTGATTAAGCATTGGTAACT
GTCAGACCAAGTTTACTCATATATACTTTAGATTGATTTAAAACTTCATTTTTAATTTAAAAGGATCTAG
GTGAAGATCCTTTTTGATAATCTCATGACCAAAATCCCTTAACGTGAGTTTTCGTTCCACTGAGCGTCAG
ACCCCGTAGAAAAGATCAAAGGATCTTCTTGAGATCCTTTTTTTCTGCGCGTAATCTGCTGCTTGCAAAC
AAAAAAACCACCGCTACCAGCGGTGGTTTGTTTGCCGGATCAAGAGCTACCAACTCTTTTTCCGAAGGTA
ACTGGCTTCAGCAGAGCGCAGATACCAAATACTGTCCTTCTAGTGTAGCCGTAGTTAGGCCACCACTTCA
AGAACTCTGTAGCACCGCCTACATACCTCGCTCTGCTAATCCTGTTACCAGTGGCTGCTGCCAGTGGCGA
TAAGTCGTGTCTTACCGGGTTGGACTCAAGACGATAGTTACCGGATAAGGCGCAGCGGTCGGGCTGAACG
GGGGGTTCGTGCACACAGCCCAGCTTGGAGCGAACGACCTACACCGAACTGAGATACCTACAGCGTGAGC
TATGAGAAAGCGCCACGCTTCCCGAAGGGAGAAAGGCGGACAGGTATCCGGTAAGCGGCAGGGTCGGAAC
AGGAGAGCGCACGAGGGAGCTTCCAGGGGGAAACGCCTGGTATCTTTATAGTCCTGTCGGGTTTCGCCAC
CTCTGACTTGAGCGTCGATTTTTGTGATGCTCGTCAGGGGGGCGGAGCCTATGGAAAAACGCCAGCAACG
CGGCCTTTTTACGGTTCCTGGCCTTTTGCTGGCCTTTTGCTCACATGTTCTTTCCTGCGTTATCCCCTGA
TTCTGTGGATAACCGTATTACCGCCTTTGAGTGAGCTGATACCGCTCGCCGCAGCCGAACGACCGAGCGC
AGCGAGTCAGTGAGCGAGGAAGCGGAAGAGCGCCTGATGCGGTATTTTCTCCTTACGCATCTGTGCGGTA
TTTCACACCGCATATATGGTGCACTCTCAGTACAATCTGCTCTGATGCCGCATAGTTAAGCCAGTATACA
CTCCGCTATCGCTACGTGACTGGGTCATGGCTGCGCCCCGACACCCGCCAACACCCGCTGACGCGCCCTG
ACGGGCTTGTCTGCTCCCGGCATCCGCTTACAGACAAGCTGTGACCGTCTCCGGGAGCTGCATGTGTCAG
AGGTTTTCACCGTCATCACCGAAACGCGCGAGGCAGCTGCGGTAAAGCTCATCAGCGTGGTCGTGAAGCG
ATTCACAGATGTCTGCCTGTTCATCCGCGTCCAGCTCGTTGAGTTTCTCCAGAAGCGTTAATGTCTGGCT
TCTGATAAAGCGGGCCATGTTAAGGGCGGTTTTTTCCTGTTTGGTCACTGATGCCTCCGTGTAAGGGGGA
TTTCTGTTCATGGGGGTAATGATACCGATGAAACGAGAGAGGATGCTCACGATACGGGTTACTGATGATG
AACATGCCCGGTTACTGGAACGTTGTGAGGGTAAACAACTGGCGGTATGGATGCGGCGGGACCAGAGAAA
AATCACTCAGGGTCAATGCCAGCGCTTCGTTAATACAGATGTAGGTGTTCCACAGGGTAGCCAGCAGCAT
CCTGCGATGCAGATCCGGAACATAATGGTGCAGGGCGCTGACTTCCGCGTTTCCAGACTTTACGAAACAC
GGAAACCGAAGACCATTCATGTTGTTGCTCAGGTCGCAGACGTTTTGCAGCAGCAGTCGCTTCACGTTCG
CTCGCGTATCGGTGATTCATTCTGCTAACCAGTAAGGCAACCCCGCCAGCCTAGCCGGGTCCTCAACGAC
AGGAGCACGATCATGCGCACCCGTGGGGCCGCCATGCCGGCGATAATGGCCTGCTTCTCGCCGAAACGTT
TGGTGGCGGGACCAGTGACGAAGGCTTGAGCGAGGGCGTGCAAGATTCCGAATACCGCAAGCGACAGGCC
GATCATCGTCGCGCTCCAGCGAAAGCGGTCCTCGCCGAAAATGACCCAGAGCGCTGCCGGCACCTGTCCT
ACGAGTTGCATGATAAAGAAGACAGTCATAAGTGCGGCGACGATAGTCATGCCCCGCGCCCACCGGAAGG
AGCTGACTGGGTTGAAGGCTCTCAAGGGCATCGGTCGAGATCCCGGTGCCTAATGAGTGAGCTAACTTAC
ATTAATTGCGTTGCGCTCACTGCCCGCTTTCCAGTCGGGAAACCTGTCGTGCCAGCTGCATTAATGAATC
GGCCAACGCGCGGGGAGAGGCGGTTTGCGTATTGGGCGCCAGGGTGGTTTTTCTTTTCACCAGTGAGACG
GGCAACAGCTGATTGCCCTTCACCGCCTGGCCCTGAGAGAGTTGCAGCAAGCGGTCCACGCTGGTTTGCC
CCAGCAGGCGAAAATCCTGTTTGATGGTGGTTAACGGCGGGATATAACATGAGCTGTCTTCGGTATCGTC
GTATCCCACTACCGAGATATCCGCACCAACGCGCAGCCCGGACTCGGTAATGGCGCGCATTGCGCCCAGC
GCCATCTGATCGTTGGCAACCAGCATCGCAGTGGGAACGATGCCCTCATTCAGCATTTGCATGGTTTGTT
GAAAACCGGACATGGCACTCCAGTCGCCTTCCCGTTCCGCTATCGGCTGAATTTGATTGCGAGTGAGATA
TTTATGCCAGCCAGCCAGACGCAGACGCGCCGAGACAGAACTTAATGGGCCCGCTAACAGCGCGATTTGC
TGGTGACCCAATGCGACCAGATGCTCCACGCCCAGTCGCGTACCGTCTTCATGGGAGAAAATAATACTGT
TGATGGGTGTCTGGTCAGAGACATCAAGAAATAACGCCGGAACATTAGTGCAGGCAGCTTCCACAGCAAT
GGCATCCTGGTCATCCAGCGGATAGTTAATGATCAGCCCACTGACGCGTTGCGCGAGAAGATTGTGCACC
GCCGCTTTACAGGCTTCGACGCCGCTTCGTTCTACCATCGACACCACCACGCTGGCACCCAGTTGATCGG
CGCGAGATTTAATCGCCGCGACAATTTGCGACGGCGCGTGCAGGGCCAGACTGGAGGTGGCAACGCCAAT
CAGCAACGACTGTTTGCCCGCCAGTTGTTGTGCCACGCGGTTGGGAATGTAATTCAGCTCCGCCATCGCC
GCTTCCACTTTTTCCCGCGTTTTCGCAGAAACGTGGCTGGCCTGGTTCACCACGCGGGAAACGGTCTGAT
AAGAGACACCGGCATACTCTGCGACATCGTATAACGTTACTGGTTTCACATTCACCACCCTGAATTGACT
CTCTTCCGGGCGCTATCATGCCATACCGCGAAAGGTTTTGCGCCATTCGATGGTGTCCGGGATCTCGACG
CTCTCCCTTATGCGACTCCTGCATTAGGAAGCAGCCCAGTAGTAGGTTGAGGCCGTTGAGCACCGCCGCC
GCAAGGAATGGTGCATGCAAGGAGATGGCGCCCAACAGTCCCCCGGCCACGGGGCCTGCCACCATACCCA
CGCCGAAACAAGCGCTCATGAGCCCGAAGTGGCGAGCCCGATCTTCCCCATCGGTGATGTCGGCGATATA
GGCGCCAGCAACCGCACCTGTGGCGCCGGTGATGCCGGCCACGATGCGTCCGGCGTAGAGGATCGAGATC
TCGATCCCGCGAAAT
