>Addgene plasmid #70718 | pET21a(+)-Histag-Citrine (525) | addgene partial sequence | sequence record 136433 | T7 5'-TAATACGACTCACTATAGGG-3'
TTTTGTTTAACTTTAAGAAGGAGATATACATATGAGAGGATCGCATCACCATCACCATCACGGATCCATG
TCTAAAGGTGAAGAATTATTCACTGGTGTTGTCCCAATTTTGGTTGAATTAGATGGTGATGTTAATGGTC
ACAAATTTTCTGTCTCCGGTGAAGGTGAAGGTGATGCTACTTACGGTAAATTGACCTTAAAATTTATTTG
TACTACTGGTAAATTGCCAGTTCCATGGCCAACCTTAGTCACTACTTTAGGTTATGGTTTGATGTGTTTT
GCTAGATACCCAGATCATATGAAACAACATGACTTTTTCAAGTCTGCCATGCCAGAAGGTTATGTTCAAG
AAAGAACTATTTTTTTCAAAGATGACGGTAACTACAAGACCAGAGCTGAAGTCAAGTTTGAAGGTGATAC
CTTAGTTAATAGAATCGAATTAAAAGGTATTGATTTTAAAGAAGATGGTAACATTTTAGGTCACAAATTG
GAATACAACTATAACTCTCACAATGTTTACATCATGGCTGACAAACAAAAGAATGGTATCAAAGTTAACT
TCAAAATTAGACACAACATTGAAGATGGTTCTGTTCAATTAGCTGACCATTATCAACAAAATACTCCAAT
TGGTGATGGTCCAGTCTTGTTACCAGACAACCATTACTTATCCTATCAATCTAGATTATCCAAAGATCCA
AACGAAAAGAGAGATCACATGGTCTTGTTAGAATTTGTTACTGCTGCTGGTATTACCCATGGTATGGATG
AATTGTACAAATGAGAGCTCCGTCGACAAGCTTGCGGCCGCACTCGAGCACCACCACCACCACCACTGAG
ATCCGGCTGCTAACAAAGCCCGAAAGGAAGCTGAGTTGGCTGCTGCCACCGCTGAGCAATAACTAGCATA
ACCCCTTGGGGCCTCTAAACGGGTCTTGAG
