>Addgene plasmid #70718 | pET21a(+)-Histag-Citrine (525) | addgene partial sequence | sequence record 136434 | T7term 5'-GCTAGTTATTGCTCAGCGG-3'
GGCTTTGTTAGCAGCCGGATCTCAGTGGTGGTGGTGGTGGTGCTCGAGTGCGGCCGCAAGCTTGTCGACG
GAGCTCTCATTTGTACAATTCATCCATACCATGGGTAATACCAGCAGCAGTAACAAATTCTAACAAGACC
ATGTGATCTCTCTTTTCGTTTGGATCTTTGGATAATCTAGATTGATAGGATAAGTAATGGTTGTCTGGTA
ACAAGACTGGACCATCACCAATTGGAGTATTTTGTTGATAATGGTCAGCTAATTGAACAGAACCATCTTC
AATGTTGTGTCTAATTTTGAAGTTAACTTTGATACCATTCTTTTGTTTGTCAGCCATGATGTAAACATTG
TGAGAGTTATAGTTGTATTCCAATTTGTGACCTAAAATGTTACCATCTTCTTTAAAATCAATACCTTTTA
ATTCGATTCTATTAACTAAGGTATCACCTTCAAACTTGACTTCAGCTCTGGTCTTGTAGTTACCGTCATC
TTTGAAAAAAATAGTTCTTTCTTGAACATAACCTTCTGGCATGGCAGACTTGAAAAAGTCATGTTGTTTC
ATATGATCTGGGTATCTAGCAAAACACATCAAACCATAACCTAAAGTAGTGACTAAGGTTGGCCATGGAA
CTGGCAATTTACCAGTAGTACAAATAAATTTTAAGGTCAATTTACCGTAAGTAGCATCACCTTCACCTTC
ACCGGAGACAGAAAATTTGTGACCATTAACATCACCATCTAATTCAACCAAAATTGGGACAACACCAGTG
AATAATTCTTCACCTTTAGACATGGATCCGTGATGGTGATGGTGATGCGATCC
